>Addgene plasmid #175181 | pAAV.hSyn.FLEX.iGluSnFR3.v857.GPI.codonopt | addgene full sequence | sequence record 345963 | Addgene Partial NGS Result
CTGCTGCCAGTGGCGATAAGTCGTGTCTTACCGGGTTGGACTCAAGACGATAGTTACCGGATAAGGCGCA
GCGGTCGGGCTGAACGGGGGGTTCGTGCACACAGCCCAGCTTGGAGCGAACGACCTACACCGAACTGAGA
TACCTACAGCGTGAGCTATGAGAAAGCGCCACGCTTCCCGAAGGGAGAAAGGCGGACAGGTATCCGGTAA
GCGGCAGGGTCGGAACAGGAGAGCGCACGAGGGAGCTTCCAGGGGGAAACGCCTGGTATCTTTATAGTCC
TGTCGGGTTTCGCCACCTCTGACTTGAGCGTCGATTTTTGTGATGCTCGTCAGGGGGGCGGAGCCTATGG
AAAAACGCCAGCAACGCGGCCTTTTTACGGTTCCTGGCCTTTTGCTGGCCTTTTGCTCACATGTTCTTTC
CTGCGTTATCCCCTGATTCTGTGGATAACCGTATTACCGCCTTTGAGTGAGCTGATACCGCTCGCCGCAG
CCGAACGACCGAGCGCAGCGAGTCAGTGAGCGAGGAAGCGGAAGAGCGCCCAATACGCAAACCGCCTCTC
CCCGCGCGTTGGCCGATTCATTAATGCAGCTGCGCGCTCGCTCGCTCACTGAGGCCGCCCGGGCAAAGCC
CGGGCGTCGGGCGACCTTTGGTCGCCCGGCCTCAGTGAGCGAGCGAGCGCGCAGAGAGGGAGTGGCCAAC
TCCATCACTAGGGGTTCCTTGTAGTTAATGATTAACCCGCCATGCTACTTATCTACGTAGCCATGCTCTA
GGAAGATCCTTATCGATTTTACCACATTTGTAGAGGTTTTACTTGCTTTAAAAAACCTCCCACATCTCCC
CCTGAACCTGAAACATAAAATGAATGCAATTGTTGTTGTTAACTTGTTTATTGCAGCTTATAATGGTTAC
AAATAAAGCAATAGCATCACAAATTTCACAAATAAAGCATTTTTTTCACTGCATTCTAGTTGTGGTTTGT
CCAAACTCATCAATGTATCTTATCATGTCTGCTCGAAGCGGCCGGCCGCCCGGGCGACCTAGATGCATTC
GACGGCCGCCCGGGTCGACGGTATCGATGCGGGGAGGCGGCCCAAAGGGAGATCCGACTCGTCTGAGGGC
GAAGGCGAAGACGCGGAAGAGGCCGCAGAGCCGGCAGCAGGCCGCGGGAAGGAAGGTCCGCTGGATTGAG
GGCCGAAGGGACGTAGCAGAAGGACGTCCCGCGCAGAATCCAGGTGGCAACACAGGCGAGCAGCCAAGGA
AAGGACGATGATTTCCCCGACAACACCACGGAATTGTCAGTGCCCAACAGCCGAGCCCCTGTCCAGCAGC
GGGCAAGGCAGGCGGCGATGAGTTCCGCCGTGGCAATAGGGAGGGGGAAAGCGAAAGTCCCGGAAAGGAG
CTGACAGGTGGTGGCAATGCCCCAACCAGTGGGGGTTGCGTCAGCAAACACAGTGCACACCACGCCACGT
TGCCTGACAACGGGCCACAACTCCTCATAAAGAGACAGCAACCAGGATTTATACAAGGAGGAGAAAATGA
AAGCCATACGGGAAGCAATAGCATGATACAAAGGCATTAAAGCAGCGTATCCACATAGCGTAAAAGGAGC
AACATAGTTAAGAATACCAGTCAATCTTTCACAAATTTTGTAATCCAGAGGTTGATTCTTAAGAGCTTCG
AGTGGATCATCTGCAAATTCGCCCTTTTCAGTGTTTCGAACCTCTTCGAGGGACATAACTTCGTATAATG
TATGCTATACGAAGTTATGGGTCGATGGTGAGATCTGGACTAGAGGGTCGATGGTGATGCTTGGATCAAA
ATAGGAAGAATCCCAATGATAACTTCGTATAAAGTATCCTATACGAAGTTATACTAGTCATATGGGATCC
GCCACCATGGAGACAGACACACTCCTGCTATGGGTACTGCTGCTCTGGGTTCCAGGTTCCACTGGTGACG
GAAGCGCTGCAGGATCAACACTGGACAAAATTGCTAAAAATGGTGTCATAGTAGTTGGACACAGAGACTC
TTCCGTACCATTTTCTTATTACGATAGTCAGCATAAGGTGGTCGGATATTCACAAGAATACAGCAATGCC
ATCGTGGAAGCTGTGAAGAAGAAACTGAACAAACCAGATCTTCAAGTTAAGTTGATTCCAATTACTTCCC
AGAATCGGATACCCCTCCTGCAAAACGGGACTTATGATTTCGAGTGCGGTAGTACTACAAACAACGTCGA
ACGACAAAAGCAAGCAGCTTTTTCTGACACTATCTTTGTTGTGGGAACCAGACTGCTCACCAAGAAGGGA
GGGGATATTAAAGACTTTGCCAATCTGAAGGATAAGGCAGTGGTGGTGACTAGTGGAACAACTTCAGAGG
TTTTGCTGAACAAACTCAATGAGGAACAAAAAATGAACATGCGCATTATTAGCGCAAAAGATCATGGCGA
TTCCTTCAGAACATTGGAAAGTGGGCGCGCTGTTGCCTTCATGATGGATGACAGCCTGCTCGCCGGAGAA
CGCGCCAAGGCAAAGAAACCAGATGATTGGGAGATCGTCGGCAAGCCACAAAGCCAGGAGGCTTATGGGT
GCATGCTCAGGAAAGATGACCCCCAATTTAAGAAGCTGATGGATGACACTATAGCACAAGTCCAAACCTC
CGGAGAAGCTGAGAAGTGGTTCGACAAATGGTTTAAAAACCCCATCCTGGTCAACCATACCGTCTATATC
ACAGCCGATAAGCAGAAAAATGGAATTAAAGCCAATTTTAAGATCCACCATAATGTAGAAGATGGGAGCG
TGCAGTTGGCAGACCACTACCAGCAAAATACACCTATCGGGGATGGTCCAGTGCTGCTGCCTGACAACCA
CTATCTCTCATATCAATCTGTGTTGTCAAAAGATCCAAATGAAAAAAGGGACCATATGGTGCTGCTCGAA
TTTGTAACAGCCACAGGGAACTCACTGGGCATGGACGAGCTCTACAAGGGAGGGACTGGCGGCTCAATGT
CCAAAGGGGAAGAATTGTTTACCGGAGTCGTGCCTATCCTTGTCGAACTGGATGGAGATGTTAATGGGCA
CAAATTCTCCGTACGCGGCGAGGGCGAAGGGGACGCCACTAATGGGAAGCTGACTCTTAAATTTATCTGC
ACAACTGGTAAATTGCCAGTGCCCTGGCCTACCCTTGTCACCACCTTGAGCTACGGCGTCCAGTGTTTCG
CAAGGTATCCAGACCATATGAAGCAACATGACTTTTTTAAATCCGCTATGCCCGAGGGTTACGTACAAGA
GAGAACCATCAGTTTCAAAGATGATGGTACTTACAAAACTCGCGCAGAAGTCAAGCTCGAAGGAGACACC
CTTGTAAATCGAATAGAGTTGAAGGGCATTGATTTTAAGGAAGACGGTAATATCCTCGGCCACAAACTCG
AGTATAATTTTAACAACCCCTTGAATATGAACTTTGAACTCTCAGATGAAATGAAAGCCCTGTTTAAAGA
GCCAAACGACAAAGCACTTAAACTGCAGGTCGACGAACAAAAACTCATCTCAGAAGAGGATCTGTCAGAT
AACGACTACGGTAAAGATGGGTTGGCTGGGGCTTCAGGAGGCAGACGAAATGGCGCTATAACTGTGCTCA
GTTTCATAACGTTCTACGTGGCAGCATTTATGGTATTGTTGTAGAAGCTTATAACTTCGTATAGCATACA
TTATACGAAGTTATGTGTCGATGGTGATGCTTGGCAATTCGGGTCGATGGTGAAGCATTGGTCTTCCTAT
TTTGATATAACTTCGTATAGGATACTTTATACGAAGTTATGGGGGGCGCGCCATCATCACCTGTGGAGAG
AAAGGCAAAGTGGATGTCAGTAAGACCAATAGGTGCCTATCAGAAACGCAAGAGTCTTCTCTGTCTCGAC
AAGCCCAGTTTCTATTGGTCTCCTTAAACCTGTCTTGTAACCTTGATACTTACCTGATCCAACGGCTGCG
ACTTGGGGCAGGGGGTCCTAGGGGTGGTCTGGCCAGGAGCCGCGGGGGCGGACTGCGCGGTGCCCAGGAG
CACAGCTGCGCTCTCAGGCACGACACGACTCCTCCGCTGCCCACCGCAGACTGAGGCAGCGCTGAGTCGC
CGGCGCCGCAGCGCAGATGGTCGCGCCCGTGCCCCCCTATCTCGCGCCTCGCGTGGTGCGGTCCGGCTGG
GCCGGCGGCGGCGCGGACGCGACCAAGGTGGCCGGGAAGGGGAGTTTGCGGGGGACCGGCGAGTGACGTC
AGCGCGCCTTCAGTGCTGAGGCGGCGGTGGCGCGCGCCGCCAGGCGGGGGCGAAGGCACTGTCCGCGGTG
CTGAAGCTGGCAGTGCGCACGCGCCTCGCCGCATCCTGTTTCCCCTCCCCCTCTCTGATAGGGGATGCGC
AATTTGGGGAATGGGGGTTGGGTGCTTGTCCAGTGGGTCGGGGTCGGTCGTCAAGCATGCTTTAAATACT
GAAAAGGGCCAATTCCAGCACACTGGAGCTCGGATCTTCCTAGAGCATGGCTACGTAGATAAGTAGCATG
GCGGGTTAATCATTAACTACAAGGAACCCCTAGTGATGGAGTTGGCCACTCCCTCTCTGCGCGCTCGCTC
GCTCACTGAGGCCGGGCGACCAAAGGTCGCCCGACGCCCGGGCTTTGCCCGGGCGGCCTCAGTGAGCGAG
CGAGCGCGCAGCTGGCGTAATAGCGAAGAGGCCCGCACCGATCGCCCTTCCCAACAGTTGCGCAGCCTGA
ATGGCGAATGGG
[124 nt withheld, positions 4773-4896]
C
[91 nt withheld, positions 4898-4988]
A
[49 nt withheld, positions 4990-5038]
CCTTTGACGTTGGAGTCCACGTTCTTT
[37 nt withheld, positions 5066-5102]
ACCCTATCTCGGTCTATTCTTTTGATTTATAAGGGATTTTGCCGATTTCGGCCTATTGGTTAAAAAATGA
GCTGATTTAACAAAAATTTAACGCGAATTTTAACAAAATATTAACGCTTACAATTTAGGTGGCACTTTTC
GGGGAAATGTGCGCGGAACCCCTATTTGTTTATTTTTCTAAATACATTCAAATATGTATCCGCTCATGAG
ACAATAACCCTGATAAATGCTTCAATAATATTGAAAAAGGAAGAGTATGAGTATTCAACATTTCCGTGTC
GCCCTTATTCCCTTTTTTGCGGCATTTTGCCTTCCTGTTTTTGCTCACCCAGAAACGCTGGTGAAAGTAA
AAGATGCTGAAGATCAGTTGGGTGCACGAGTGGGTTACATCGAACTGGATCTCAACAGCGGTAAGATCCT
TGAGAGTTTTCGCCCCGAAGAACGTTTTCCAATGATGAGCACTTTTAAAGTTCTGCTATGTGGCGCGGTA
TTATCCCGTATTGACGCCGGGCAAGAGCAACTCGGTCGCCGCATACACTATTCTCAGAATGACTTGGTTG
AGTACTCACCAGTCACAGAAAAGCATCTTACGGATGGCATGACAGTAAGAGAATTATGCAGTGCTGCCAT
AACCATGAGTGATAACACTGCGGCCAACTTACTTCTGACAACGATCGGAGGACCGAAGGAGCTAACCGCT
TTTTTGCACAACATGGGGGATCATGTAACTCGCCTTGATCGTTGGGAACCGGAGCTGAATGAAGCCATAC
CAAACGACGAGCGTGACACCACGATGCCTGTAGCAATGGCAACAACGTTGCGCAAACTATTAACTGGCGA
ACTACTTACTCTAGCTTCCCGGCAACAATTAATAGACTGGATGGAGGCGGATAAAGTTGCAGGACCACTT
CTGCGCTCGGCCCTTCCGGCTGGCTGGTTTATTGCTGATAAATCTGGAGCCGGTGAGCGTGGGTCTCGCG
GTATCATTGCAGCACTGGGGCCAGATGGTAAGCCCTCCCGTATCGTAGTTATCTACACGACGGGGAGTCA
GGCAACTATGGATGAACGAAATAGACAGATCGCTGAGATAGGTGCCTCACTGATTAAGCATTGGTAACTG
TCAGACCAAGTTTACTCATATATACTTTAGATTGATTTAAAACTTCATTTTTAATTTAAAAGGATCTAGG
TGAAGATCCTTTTTGATAATCTCATGACCAAAATCCCTTAACGTGAGTTTTCGTTCCACTGAGCGTCAGA
CCCCGTAGAAAAGATCAAAGGATCTTCTTGAGATCCTTTTTTTCTGCGCGTAATCTGCTGCTTGCAAACA
AAAAAACCACCGCTACCAGCGGTGGTTTGTTTGCCGGATCAAGAGCTACCAACTCTTTTTCCGAAGGTAA
CTGGCTTCAGCAGAGCGCAGATACCAAATACTGTTCTTCTAGTGTAGCCGTAGTTAGGCCACCACTTCAA
GAACTCTGTAGCACCGCCTACATACCTCGCTCTGCTAATCCTGTTACCAGTGG
Features (pLannotate 1.2.2; 22 found; start..end, strand, type, name):
    536..592     +  CDS            lacI (fragment): lac repressor; lacI; The lac repressor binds to the lac operator to inhibit transcription in E. coli. This inhibition can be relieved by adding lactose or isopropyl-β-D-thiogalactopyranoside (IPTG).
    586..719     -  repeat_region  AAV2 ITR: inverted terminal repeat of adeno-associated virus serotype 2 inverted
    790..858     +  CDS            large T antigen (fragment): large T antigen from SV40 (simian virus 40)
    881..1002    +  polyA_signal   SV40 poly(A) signal: SV40 polyadenylation signal
   1079..1667    -  misc_feature   WPRE: woodchuck hepatitis virus posttranscriptional regulatory element
   1735..1768    -  protein_bind   loxP: Cre-mediated recombination occurs in the 8-bp core sequence (GCATACAT). Cre recombinase
   1839..1872    -  protein_bind   lox2272: Cre-mediated recombination occurs in the 8-bp core sequence (GGATACTT). lox2272 sites are compatible with each other, but incompatible with loxP or loxN sites (Lee and Saito, 1988). Cre recombinase
   1897..1959    +  sig_peptide    Igκ leader: leader sequence from mouse immunoglobulin κ light chain
   1966..2706    +  CDS            gltI (fragment): GLTI_ECOLI - Also known as ybeJ, yzzK. Experimental evidence at protein level: Swiss-Prot protein existence level 1. Part of the ABC transporter complex GltIJKL involved in glutamate and aspartate uptake. Binds to both glutamate and aspartate. From Escherichia coli (strain K12).
   2722..3438    +  CDS            cEGFP: cEGFP is a basic (constitutively fluorescent) green fluorescent protein published in 2008, derived from Aequorea victoria.
   3451..3519    +  CDS            gltI (fragment): GLTI_ECOLI - Also known as ybeJ, yzzK. Experimental evidence at protein level: Swiss-Prot protein existence level 1. Part of the ABC transporter complex GltIJKL involved in glutamate and aspartate uptake. Binds to both glutamate and aspartate. From Escherichia coli (strain K12).
   3586..3681    +  CDS            COBL9 (fragment): COBL9_ARATH - Experimental evidence at transcript level: Swiss-Prot protein existence level 2. From Arabidopsis thaliana (Mouse-ear cress).
   3691..3724    +  protein_bind   loxP: Cre-mediated recombination occurs in the 8-bp core sequence (GCATACAT). Cre recombinase
   3787..3820    +  protein_bind   lox2272: Cre-mediated recombination occurs in the 8-bp core sequence (GGATACTT). lox2272 sites are compatible with each other, but incompatible with loxP or loxN sites (Lee and Saito, 1988). Cre recombinase
   3841..3973    -  intron         chimeric intron: chimera between introns from human β-globin and immunoglobulin heavy chain genes
   4066..4463    -  promoter       hSyn promoter (fragment): human synapsin I promoter; confers neuron-specific expression (Kügler et al., 2003)
   4572..4704    +  repeat_region  AAV2 ITR (fragment): inverted terminal repeat of adeno-associated virus serotype 2 inverted
   4699..4768    +  CDS            lacZα (fragment): LacZα fragment of β-galactosidase; lacZ fragment
   4773..5201    +  rep_origin     f1 ori (sequence partly withheld): f1 bacteriophage origin of replication; arrow indicates direction of (+) strand synthesis
   5254..5358    +  promoter       AmpR promoter: bla
   5359..6219    +  CDS            AmpR: β-lactamase; bla; confers resistance to ampicillin, carbenicillin, and related antibiotics
   6390..353     +  rep_origin     ori (across the origin): high-copy-number ColE1/pMB1/pBR322/pUC origin of replication
