[The description below was written by a language model from this plasmid's Addgene catalogue record and pLannotate feature annotations shown in this document.]
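Description:
pAAV.hSyn.FLEX.iGluSnFR3.v857.GPI.codonopt is an AAV2-ITR transfer plasmid of about 6.6 kb for Cre-dependent, neuron-specific expression of a third-generation genetically encoded fluorescent glutamate sensor. It is propagated in E. coli from a high-copy ColE1/pUC-type origin under ampicillin selection (AmpR with its own promoter). The backbone also carries an f1 origin. The short lacI, lacZα and SV40 large T antigen matches in the feature table are small fragments, most likely residual backbone or junction sequence rather than functional genes.

Between the two ITRs, the expression unit is annotated on the minus strand. It runs from the human synapsin I promoter through a chimeric intron and the floxed cassette to a WPRE, which boosts transcript stability and expression, and then a polyadenylation region annotated as SV40 poly(A). The sensor coding sequence lies on the opposite strand to the promoter and is flanked on each side by a loxP/lox2272 pair in the FLEX (DIO) arrangement. It is therefore antisense and silent until Cre recombinase inverts it and locks it into the sense orientation.

The 1.8 kb insert encodes an Igκ leader for secretion, followed by the E. coli glutamate/aspartate-binding protein GltI interrupted by a GFP-derived fluorescent domain, so that glutamate binding changes fluorescence. The catalogue lists a C-terminal Myc epitope, which is not annotated in the table, and a GPI anchor signal, which matches a COBL9-like fragment and tethers the sensor to the outer face of the plasma membrane. The name indicates that the sequence is codon-optimised. The construct is packaged into AAV to image synaptic glutamate release in Cre-defined neuronal populations in mouse or rat.
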