Addgene plasmid #175181: pAAV.hSyn.FLEX.iGluSnFR3.v857.GPI.codonopt
Purpose: Fluorescent reporter for glutamate, third generation, variant 857 in GPI backbone. iGluSnFR3.v857.GPI
Depositing lab: Kaspar Podgorski. Depositing organization: HHMI, Janelia Research Campus. Publication: Glutamate indicators with improved activation kinetics and localization for imaging synaptic transmission. Aggarwal A, Liu R, Chen Y, Ralowicz AJ, Bergerson SJ, Tomaska F, Mohar B, Hanson TL, Hasseman JP, Reep D, Tsegaye G, Yao P, Ji X, Kloos M, Walpita D, Patel R, Mohr MA, Tillberg PW, Looger LL, Marvin JS, Hoppa MB, Konnerth A, Kleinfeld D, Schreiter ER, Podgorski K. Nat Methods. 2023 May 4. doi: 10.1038/s41592-023-01863-6. PubMed 37142767.
Backbone
  Vector backbone: pAAV hSyn FLEX
  Backbone size w/o insert (bp): 4836
  Total vector size (bp): 6624
  Vector type: Mammalian Expression, Mouse Targeting, AAV, Cre/Lox, Synthetic Biology
Growth in bacteria
  Bacterial resistance: Ampicillin, 100 μg/mL
  Growth temperature: 30°C
  Growth strain: NEB Stable
  Growth instructions: <8 hours
  Copy number: High Copy
Gene/Insert
  Gene/Insert name: pAAV hSyn FLEX iGluSnFR3 v857.GPI (alt names: iGluSnFR3 v857.GPI; iGluSnFR3 556dot857.GPI; v857.GPI)
  Species: M. musculus (mouse), R. norvegicus (rat), Synthetic
  Insert size (bp): 1788
  Promoter: human Synapsin
  Tag / fusion protein: IgK-chain (N terminal on insert); Myc epi tag (C terminal on insert); GPI Anchor (C terminal on insert)
  Cloning method: Restriction Enzyme; 5′ cloning site BamHI (not destroyed); 3′ cloning site HindIII (not destroyed)
  Sequencing primers: 5′ GAGGAGTCGTGTCGTG; 3′ CATAGCGTAAAAGGAGCAACA
Terms and licenses: Academic/Nonprofit Terms; Industry Terms: Not Available to Industry
How to cite: pAAV.hSyn.FLEX.iGluSnFR3.v857.GPI.codonopt was a gift from Kaspar Podgorski (Addgene plasmid # 175181 ; http://n2t.net/addgene:175181 ; RRID:Addgene_175181) For viral preps, please replace (Addgene plasmid # 175181) in the above sentence with: (Addgene viral prep # 175181-AAV1)
