>Addgene plasmid #175181 | pAAV.hSyn.FLEX.iGluSnFR3.v857.GPI.codonopt | depositor partial sequence | sequence record 339853 | pAAV hSyn FLEX iGluSnFR3 v857.GPI insert only
ATGGAGACAGACACACTCCTGCTATGGGTACTGCTGCTCTGGGTTCCAGGTTCCACTGGTGACGGAAGCG
CTGCAGGATCAACACTGGACAAAATTGCTAAAAATGGTGTCATAGTAGTTGGACACAGAGACTCTTCCGT
ACCATTTTCTTATTACGATAGTCAGCATAAGGTGGTCGGATATTCACAAGAATACAGCAATGCCATCGTG
GAAGCTGTGAAGAAGAAACTGAACAAACCAGATCTTCAAGTTAAGTTGATTCCAATTACTTCCCAGAATC
GGATACCCCTCCTGCAAAACGGGACTTATGATTTCGAGTGCGGTAGTACTACAAACAACGTCGAACGACA
AAAGCAAGCAGCTTTTTCTGACACTATCTTTGTTGTGGGAACCAGACTGCTCACCAAGAAGGGAGGGGAT
ATTAAAGACTTTGCCAATCTGAAGGATAAGGCAGTGGTGGTGACTAGTGGAACAACTTCAGAGGTTTTGC
TGAACAAACTCAATGAGGAACAAAAAATGAACATGCGCATTATTAGCGCAAAAGATCATGGCGATTCCTT
CAGAACATTGGAAAGTGGGCGCGCTGTTGCCTTCATGATGGATGACAGCCTGCTCGCCGGAGAACGCGCC
AAGGCAAAGAAACCAGATGATTGGGAGATCGTCGGCAAGCCACAAAGCCAGGAGGCTTATGGGTGCATGC
TCAGGAAAGATGACCCCCAATTTAAGAAGCTGATGGATGACACTATAGCACAAGTCCAAACCTCCGGAGA
AGCTGAGAAGTGGTTCGACAAATGGTTTAAAAACCCCATCCTGGTCAACCATACCGTCTATATCACAGCC
GATAAGCAGAAAAATGGAATTAAAGCCAATTTTAAGATCCACCATAATGTAGAAGATGGGAGCGTGCAGT
TGGCAGACCACTACCAGCAAAATACACCTATCGGGGATGGTCCAGTGCTGCTGCCTGACAACCACTATCT
CTCATATCAATCTGTGTTGTCAAAAGATCCAAATGAAAAAAGGGACCATATGGTGCTGCTCGAATTTGTA
ACAGCCACAGGGAACTCACTGGGCATGGACGAGCTCTACAAGGGAGGGACTGGCGGCTCAATGTCCAAAG
GGGAAGAATTGTTTACCGGAGTCGTGCCTATCCTTGTCGAACTGGATGGAGATGTTAATGGGCACAAATT
CTCCGTACGCGGCGAGGGCGAAGGGGACGCCACTAATGGGAAGCTGACTCTTAAATTTATCTGCACAACT
GGTAAATTGCCAGTGCCCTGGCCTACCCTTGTCACCACCTTGAGCTACGGCGTCCAGTGTTTCGCAAGGT
ATCCAGACCATATGAAGCAACATGACTTTTTTAAATCCGCTATGCCCGAGGGTTACGTACAAGAGAGAAC
CATCAGTTTCAAAGATGATGGTACTTACAAAACTCGCGCAGAAGTCAAGCTCGAAGGAGACACCCTTGTA
AATCGAATAGAGTTGAAGGGCATTGATTTTAAGGAAGACGGTAATATCCTCGGCCACAAACTCGAGTATA
ATTTTAACAACCCCTTGAATATGAACTTTGAACTCTCAGATGAAATGAAAGCCCTGTTTAAAGAGCCAAA
CGACAAAGCACTTAAACTGCAGGTCGACGAACAAAAACTCATCTCAGAAGAGGATCTGTCAGATAACGAC
TACGGTAAAGATGGGTTGGCTGGGGCTTCAGGAGGCAGACGAAATGGCGCTATAACTGTGCTCAGTTTCA
TAACGTTCTACGTGGCAGCATTTATGGTATTGTTGTAG
